>Addgene plasmid #61759 | pSARSF53-343 | depositor full sequence | sequence record 100775 | expected plasmid sequence
TAATACGACTCACTATAGGGGAATTGTGAGCGGATAACAATTCCCCTGTAGAAATAATTTTGTTTAACTT
TAATAAGGAGATATACCATGGGCAGCAGCCATCATCATCATCATCACAGCACTAGTGACTCAGAAGTCAA
TCAAGAAGCTAAGCCAGAGGTCAAGCCAGAAGTCAAGCCTGAGACTCACATCAATTTAAAGGTGTCCGAT
GGATCTTCAGAAATCTTCTTTAAGATCAAAAAGACCACTCCTTTAAGAAGGCTGATGGAAGCGTTCGCTA
AAAGACAGGGTAAGGAAATGGACTCCTTAAGATTCTTGTACGACGGTATTAGAATTCAAGCTGATCAGAC
CCCTGAAGATTTGGACATGGAGGATAACGATATTATTGAGACTCACAGAGAACAGATTGGTGGATCCAAG
TGCGTATCAGGTGAAACACCAGTTTACCTTGCGGATGGCAAGACAATAAAAATAAAGGATCTATACAGTT
CTGAGAGAAAAAAAGAAGATAACATTGTTGAGGCTGGTTCGGGAGAAGAGATAATACATCTAAAAGATCC
CATTCAAATATATTCTTATGTGGACGGGACCATAGTCAGGAGCAGATCAAGACTTCTATACAAGGGCAAG
AGCTCTTATCTTGTGAGGATAGAAACTATTGGCGGAAGATCGGTAAGCGTTACACCAGTTCACAAACTCT
TTGTCCTTACGGAAAAGGGTATCGAAGAGGTTATGGCCTCCAACCTAAAGGTAGGCGACATGATTGCTGC
TGTAGCAGAAAGCGAATCTGAAGCAAGAGACTGCGGAATGAGCGAGGAATGCGTGATGGAAGCATAAGCT
TGCGGCCGCACTCGAGTCTGGTAAAGAAACCGCTGCTGCGAAATTTGAACGCCAGCACATGGACTCGTCT
ACTAGCGCAGCTTAATTAACCTAGGCTGCTGCCACCGCTGAGCAATAACTAGCATAACCCCTTGGGGCCT
CTAAACGGGTCTTGAGGGGTTTTTTGCTGAAACCTCAGGCATTTGAGAAGCACACGGTCACACTGCTTCC
GGTAGTCAATAAACCGGTAAACCAGCAATAGACATAAGCGGCTATTTAACGACCCTGCCCTGAACCGACG
ACAAGCTGACGACCGGGTCTCCGCAAGTGGCACTTTTCGGGGAAATGTGCGCGGAACCCCTATTTGTTTA
TTTTTCTAAATACATTCAAATATGTATCCGCTCATGAATTAATTCTTAGAAAAACTCATCGAGCATCAAA
TGAAACTGCAATTTATTCATATCAGGATTATCAATACCATATTTTTGAAAAAGCCGTTTCTGTAATGAAG
GAGAAAACTCACCGAGGCAGTTCCATAGGATGGCAAGATCCTGGTATCGGTCTGCGATTCCGACTCGTCC
AACATCAATACAACCTATTAATTTCCCCTCGTCAAAAATAAGGTTATCAAGTGAGAAATCACCATGAGTG
ACGACTGAATCCGGTGAGAATGGCAAAAGTTTATGCATTTCTTTCCAGACTTGTTCAACAGGCCAGCCAT
TACGCTCGTCATCAAAATCACTCGCATCAACCAAACCGTTATTCATTCGTGATTGCGCCTGAGCGAGACG
AAATACGCGGTCGCTGTTAAAAGGACAATTACAAACAGGAATCGAATGCAACCGGCGCAGGAACACTGCC
AGCGCATCAACAATATTTTCACCTGAATCAGGATATTCTTCTAATACCTGGAATGCTGTTTTCCCGGGGA
TCGCAGTGGTGAGTAACCATGCATCATCAGGAGTACGGATAAAATGCTTGATGGTCGGAAGAGGCATAAA
TTCCGTCAGCCAGTTTAGTCTGACCATCTCATCTGTAACATCATTGGCAACGCTACCTTTGCCATGTTTC
AGAAACAACTCTGGCGCATCGGGCTTCCCATACAATCGATAGATTGTCGCACCTGATTGCCCGACATTAT
CGCGAGCCCATTTATACCCATATAAATCAGCATCCATGTTGGAATTTAATCGCGGCCTAGAGCAAGACGT
TTCCCGTTGAATATGGCTCATACTCTTCCTTTTTCAATATTATTGAAGCATTTATCAGGGTTATTGTCTC
ATGAGCGGATACATATTTGAATGTATTTAGAAAAATAAACAAATAGGCATGCAGCGCTCTTCCGCTTCCT
CGCTCACTGACTCGCTACGCTCGGTCGTTCGACTGCGGCGAGCGGTGTCAGCTCACTCAAAAGCGGTAAT
ACGGTTATCCACAGAATCAGGGGATAAAGCCGGAAAGAACATGTGAGCAAAAAGCAAAGCACCGGAAGAA
GCCAACGCCGCAGGCGTTTTTCCATAGGCTCCGCCCCCCTGACGAGCATCACAAAAATCGACGCTCAAGC
CAGAGGTGGCGAAACCCGACAGGACTATAAAGATACCAGGCGTTTCCCCCTGGAAGCTCCCTCGTGCGCT
CTCCTGTTCCGACCCTGCCGCTTACCGGATACCTGTCCGCCTTTCTCCCTTCGGGAAGCGTGGCGCTTTC
TCATAGCTCACGCTGTTGGTATCTCAGTTCGGTGTAGGTCGTTCGCTCCAAGCTGGGCTGTGTGCACGAA
CCCCCCGTTCAGCCCGACCGCTGCGCCTTATCCGGTAACTATCGTCTTGAGTCCAACCCGGTAAGACACG
ACTTATCGCCACTGGCAGCAGCCATTGGTAACTGATTTAGAGGACTTTGTCTTGAAGTTATGCACCTGTT
AAGGCTAAACTGAAAGAACAGATTTTGGTGAGTGCGGTCCTCCAACCCACTTACCTTGGTTCAAAGAGTT
GGTAGCTCAGCGAACCTTGAGAAAACCACCGTTGGTAGCGGTGGTTTTTCTTTATTTATGAGATGATGAA
TCAATCGGTCTATCAAGTCAACGAACAGCTATTCCGTTACTCTAGATTTCAGTGCAATTTATCTCTTCAA
ATGTAGCACCTGAAGTCAGCCCCATACGATATAAGTTGTAATTCTCATGTTAGTCATGCCCCGCGCCCAC
CGGAAGGAGCTGACTGGGTTGAAGGCTCTCAAGGGCATCGGTCGAGATCCCGGTGCCTAATGAGTGAGCT
AACTTACATTAATTGCGTTGCGCTCACTGCCCGCTTTCCAGTCGGGAAACCTGTCGTGCCAGCTGCATTA
ATGAATCGGCCAACGCGCGGGGAGAGGCGGTTTGCGTATTGGGCGCCAGGGTGGTTTTTCTTTTCACCAG
TGAGACGGGCAACAGCTGATTGCCCTTCACCGCCTGGCCCTGAGAGAGTTGCAGCAAGCGGTCCACGCTG
GTTTGCCCCAGCAGGCGAAAATCCTGTTTGATGGTGGTTAACGGCGGGATATAACATGAGCTGTCTTCGG
TATCGTCGTATCCCACTACCGAGATGTCCGCACCAACGCGCAGCCCGGACTCGGTAATGGCGCGCATTGC
GCCCAGCGCCATCTGATCGTTGGCAACCAGCATCGCAGTGGGAACGATGCCCTCATTCAGCATTTGCATG
GTTTGTTGAAAACCGGACATGGCACTCCAGTCGCCTTCCCGTTCCGCTATCGGCTGAATTTGATTGCGAG
TGAGATATTTATGCCAGCCAGCCAGACGCAGACGCGCCGAGACAGAACTTAATGGGCCCGCTAACAGCGC
GATTTGCTGGTGACCCAATGCGACCAGATGCTCCACGCCCAGTCGCGTACCGTCTTCATGGGAGAAAATA
ATACTGTTGATGGGTGTCTGGTCAGAGACATCAAGAAATAACGCCGGAACATTAGTGCAGGCAGCTTCCA
CAGCAATGGCATCCTGGTCATCCAGCGGATAGTTAATGATCAGCCCACTGACGCGTTGCGCGAGAAGATT
GTGCACCGCCGCTTTACAGGCTTCGACGCCGCTTCGTTCTACCATCGACACCACCACGCTGGCACCCAGT
TGATCGGCGCGAGATTTAATCGCCGCGACAATTTGCGACGGCGCGTGCAGGGCCAGACTGGAGGTGGCAA
CGCCAATCAGCAACGACTGTTTGCCCGCCAGTTGTTGTGCCACGCGGTTGGGAATGTAATTCAGCTCCGC
CATCGCCGCTTCCACTTTTTCCCGCGTTTTCGCAGAAACGTGGCTGGCCTGGTTCACCACGCGGGAAACG
GTCTGATAAGAGACACCGGCATACTCTGCGACATCGTATAACGTTACTGGTTTCACATTCACCACCCTGA
ATTGACTCTCTTCCGGGCGCTATCATGCCATACCGCGAAAGGTTTTGCGCCATTCGATGGTGTCCGGGAT
CTCGACGCTCTCCCTTATGCGACTCCTGCATTAGGAAAT
Features (pLannotate 1.2.2; 18 found; start..end, strand, type, name):
      1..19      +  promoter       T7 promoter: promoter for bacteriophage T7 RNA polymerase
     20..44      +  protein_bind   lac operator: The lac repressor binds to the lac operator to inhibit transcription in E. coli. This inhibition can be relieved by adding lactose or isopropyl-β-D-thiogalactopyranoside (IPTG). lac repressor encoded by lacI
     59..81      +  RBS            RBS: efficient ribosome binding site from bacteriophage T7 gene 10 (Olins and Rangwala, 1989)
    100..116     +  CDS            capTEV™ (fragment): composite tag for in vivo biotinylation, TEV protease cleavage, and 6xHis tagging
    127..413     +  CDS            SUMO (fragment): cleavable ubiquitin-like protein tag; S. cerevisiae SMT3 (truncated)
    409..834     +  CDS            atpA (fragment): VATA_THEVO - Experimental evidence at protein level: Swiss-Prot protein existence level 1. Produces ATP from ADP in the presence of a proton gradient across the membrane. The archaeal alpha chain is a catalytic subunit. From Thermoplasma volcanium (strain ATCC 51530 / DSM 4299 / JCM 9571 / NBRC 15438 / GSS1).
    863..904     +  CDS            S-Tag (fragment): affinity and epitope tag derived from pancreatic ribonuclease A
    934..951     +  CDS            SET1 (fragment): solubility-enhancement tag derived from T7 phage gene 10B
    959..1006    +  terminator     T7 terminator: transcription terminator for bacteriophage T7 RNA polymerase
   1170..1227    +  promoter       AmpR promoter (fragment): bla
   1236..2051    -  CDS            KanR: aminoglycoside phosphotransferase; aph(3')-Ia; confers resistance to kanamycin in bacteria or G418 (Geneticin®) in eukaryotes
   2052..2143    -  promoter       AmpR promoter: bla
   2159..2908    -  rep_origin     RSF ori: Plasmids containing the RSF 1030 origin of replication can be propagated in E. coli cells that contain additional plasmids with compatible origins.
   2991..3055    -  CDS            TcR (fragment): tetracycline efflux protein; tet; confers resistance to tetracycline
   3070..3091    -  protein_bind   CAP binding site: CAP binding activates transcription in the presence of cAMP. E. coli catabolite activator protein
   3104..4186    -  CDS            lacI: lac repressor; lacI; The lac repressor binds to the lac operator to inhibit transcription in E. coli. This inhibition can be relieved by adding lactose or isopropyl-β-D-thiogalactopyranoside (IPTG).
   4187..4264    -  promoter       lacI promoter: lacI
   4272..4307    -  CDS            TcR (fragment): tetracycline efflux protein; tet; confers resistance to tetracycline
