[The description below was written by a language model from this plasmid's Addgene catalogue record and pLannotate feature annotations shown in this document.]
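Description:
pSARSF53-343 is a bacterial expression plasmid built on the Novagen pRSFDuet backbone, from which the second multiple cloning site has been deleted so that a single T7-driven expression cassette remains. It replicates from the RSF1030 origin, which is compatible with other common origin classes and so allows co-maintenance with a second plasmid in the same E. coli cell. Selection is by kanamycin through the aph(3')-Ia resistance gene. The plasmid also carries lacI under its own promoter. The encoded repressor acts on the lac operator placed immediately downstream of the T7 promoter, making expression IPTG-inducible in hosts that supply T7 RNA polymerase.

The payload is an N-terminal split-intein fragment of the VMA intein from Thermoplasma volcanium, named TvoVMAdC48, a name that suggests removal of the C-terminal 48 residues. It was cloned between BamHI and HindIII. The annotation software labels this region as a fragment of the atpA gene, encoding the catalytic A subunit of the archaeal ATPase, which is the host protein in which this intein naturally resides. The intein fragment is fused at its N-terminus to a hexahistidine tag followed by yeast Smt3 (SUMO), giving an affinity handle and a solubility-promoting, protease-removable fusion partner. The short hit annotated as a capTEV fragment most likely reflects just the His tag. A T7 gene 10 ribosome binding site precedes the open reading frame and a T7 terminator follows it. The small S-Tag, SET1 and TcR fragment hits appear to be backbone remnants, and whether the S-Tag lies in frame with the insert is not stated.

According to the associated publication title, the construct belongs to a study engineering and comparing novel split inteins for protein ligation. It would presumably be paired with a complementary C-intein fragment for protein trans-splicing.
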