Addgene plasmid #61759: pSARSF53-343
Purpose: TvoVMAdC48 intein
Depositing lab: Hideo Iwai. Depositing organization: University of Helsinki, Institute of Biotechnology. Publication: Structure-based engineering and comparison of novel split inteins for protein ligation. Aranko AS, Oeemig JS, Zhou D, Kajander T, Wlodawer A, Iwai H. Mol Biosyst. 2014 May;10(5):1023-34. doi: 10.1039/c4mb00021h. PubMed 24574026.
Backbone
  Vector backbone: pRSFDuet
  Backbone manufacturer: Novagen
  Backbone size w/o insert (bp): 3559
  Total vector size (bp): 4309
  Modifications to backbone: deletion of MCS-2
  Vector type: Bacterial Expression
Growth in bacteria
  Bacterial resistance: Kanamycin, 50 μg/mL
  Growth temperature: 37°C
  Growth strain: DH5alpha
  Copy number: High Copy
Gene/Insert
  Gene/Insert name: TvoVMAdC48 intein (alt name: TvoVMAC48 N-intein)
  Species: Thermoplasma volcanium
  Insert size (bp): 750
  Promoter: T7
  Tag / fusion protein: H6-Smt3 (N terminal on insert)
  Cloning method: Restriction Enzyme; 5′ cloning site BamHI (not destroyed); 3′ cloning site HindIII (not destroyed)
  Sequencing primers: 5′ T7; 3′ T7term
Terms and licenses: Academic/Nonprofit Terms; Industry Terms: Not Available to Industry
How to cite: pSARSF53-343 was a gift from Hideo Iwai (Addgene plasmid # 61759 ; http://n2t.net/addgene:61759 ; RRID:Addgene_61759)
