>Addgene plasmid #61759 | pSARSF53-343 | depositor partial sequence | sequence record 100774 | T7term
TCACCACGCGGGAACGGTCTGATTAAGAGAACACCGGCATACTCTGCGACATCGTATAACGTTACTGTTT
CACATTCACACTGAATTGACTCTCTTCCGGGCGCTATCATGCCATACCGCGAAAGGTTTGCGCATTCGAT
GGTGTCCGGGATCTCGACGCTCTCCATATGCGACTCCTGCATTAGGAAATTAATACGACTCACTATAGGG
GAATTGTGAGCGGATAACAATTCCCCTGTAGAAATAATTTTGTTTAACTTTAATAAGGAGATATACCATG
GGCAGCAGCCATCATCATCATCATCACAGCACTAGTGACTCAGAAGTCAATCAAGAAGCTAAGCCAGAGG
TCAAGCCAGAAGTCAAGCCTGAGACTCACATCAATTTAAAGGTGTCCGATGGATCTTCAGAAATCTTCTT
TAAGATCAAAAAGACCACTCCTTTAAGAAGGCTGATGGAAGCGTTCGCTAAAAGACAGGGTAAGGAAATG
GACTCCTTAAGATTCTTGTACGACGGTATTAGAATTCAAGCTGATCAGACCCCTGAAGATTTGGACATGG
AGGATAACGATATTATTGAGACTCACAGAGAACAGATTGGTGGATCCAAGTGCGTATCAGGTGAAACACC
AGTTTACCTTGCGGATGGCAAGACAATAAAAATAAAGGATCTATACAGTTCTGAGAGAAAAAAAGAAGAT
AACATTGTTGAGGCTGGTTCGGGAGAAGAGATAATACATCTAAAAGATCCCATTCAAATATATTCTTATG
TGGACGGGACCATAGTCAGGAGCAGATCAAGACTTCTATACAAGGGCAAGAGCTCTTATCTTGTGAGGAT
AGAAACTATTGGCGGAAGATCGGTAAGCGTTACACCAGTTCACAAACTCTTTGTCCTTACGGAAAAGGGT
ATCGAAGAGGTTATGGCCTCCAACCTAAAGGTAGGCGACATGATTGCTGCTGTAGCAGAAAGCGAATCTG
AAGCAAGAGACTGCGGAATGAGCGAGGAATGCGTGATGGAAGCATAAGCTTGCGGCCGCACTCGAGTCTG
GTAAAGAAACCGCTGCTGCGAAATTTGAACGCCAGCACATGGACTCGTCTACTAGCGCAGCTAATAGCTG
TTTA
