>Addgene plasmid #61759 | pSARSF53-343 | addgene partial sequence | sequence record 103939 | T7 5'-TAATACGACTCACTATAGGG-3'
TGTAAATAATTTTGTTTAACTTTAATAAGGAGATATACCATGGGCAGCAGCCATCATCATCATCATCACA
GCACTAGTGACTCAGAAGTCAATCAAGAAGCTAAGCCAGAGGTCAAGCCAGAAGTCAAGCCTGAGACTCA
CATCAATTTAAAGGTGTCCGATGGATCTTCAGAAATCTTCTTTAAGATCAAAAAGACCACTCCTTTAAGA
AGGCTGATGGAAGCGTTCGCTAAAAGACAGGGTAAGGAAATGGACTCCTTAAGATTCTTGTACGACGGTA
TTAGAATTCAAGCTGATCAGACCCCTGAAGATTTGGACATGGAGGATAACGATATTATTGAGACTCACAG
AGAACAGATTGGTGGATCCAAGTGCGTATCAGGTGAAACACCAGTTTACCTTGCGGATGGCAAGACAATA
AAAATAAAGGATCTATACAGTTCTGAGAGAAAAAAAGAAGATAACATTGTTGAGGCTGGTTCGGGAGAAG
AGATAATACATCTAAAAGATCCCATTCAAATATATTCTTATGTGGACGGGACCATAGTCAGGAGCAGATC
AAGACTTCTATACAAGGGCAAGAGCTCTTATCTTGTGAGGATAGAAACTATTGGCGGAAGATCGGTAAGC
GTTACACCAGTTCACAAACTCTTTGTCCTTACGGAAAAGGGTATCGAAGAGGTTATGGCCTCCAACCTAA
AGGTAGGCGACATGATTGCTGCTGTAGCAGAAAGCGAATCTGAAGCAAGAGACTGCGGAATGAGCGAGGA
ATGCGTGATGGAAGCATAAGCTTGCGGCCGCACTCGAGTCTGGTAAAGAAACCGCTGCTGCGAAATTTGA
ACGCCAGCACATGGACTCGTCTACTAGCGCAGCTTAAT
