>Addgene plasmid #61759 | pSARSF53-343 | addgene partial sequence | sequence record 103940 | T7term 5'-GCTAGTTATTGCTCAGCGG-3'
AGCTGCGCTAGTAGACGAGTCCATGTGCTGGCGTTCAAATTTCGCAGCAGCGGTTTCTTTACCAGACTCG
AGTGCGGCCGCAAGCTTATGCTTCCATCACGCATTCCTCGCTCATTCCGCAGTCTCTTGCTTCAGATTCG
CTTTCTGCTACAGCAGCAATCATGTCGCCTACCTTTAGGTTGGAGGCCATAACCTCTTCGATACCCTTTT
CCGTAAGGACAAAGAGTTTGTGAACTGGTGTAACGCTTACCGATCTTCCGCCAATAGTTTCTATCCTCAC
AAGATAAGAGCTCTTGCCCTTGTATAGAAGTCTTGATCTGCTCCTGACTATGGTCCCGTCCACATAAGAA
TATATTTGAATGGGATCTTTTAGATGTATTATCTCTTCTCCCGAACCAGCCTCAACAATGTTATCTTCTT
TTTTTCTCTCAGAACTGTATAGATCCTTTATTTTTATTGTCTTGCCATCCGCAAGGTAAACTGGTGTTTC
ACCTGATACGCACTTGGATCCACCAATCTGTTCTCTGTGAGTCTCAATAATATCGTTATCCTCCATGTCC
AAATCTTCAGGGGTCTGATCAGCTTGAATTCTAATACCGTCGTACAAGAATCTTAAGGAGTCCATTTCCT
TACCCTGTCTTTTAGCGAACGCTTCCATCAGCCTTCTTAAAGGAGTGGTCTTTTTGATCTTAAAGAAGAT
TTCTGAAGATCCATCGGACACCTTTAAATTGATGTGAGTCTCAGGCTTGACTTCTGGCTTGACCTCTGGC
TTAGCTTCTTGATTGACTTCTGAGTCACTAGTGCTGTGATGATGATGATGATGGCTGCTGCCCATGGTAT
ATCTCCTTATTAAAGTTAAACAAAATTATTTCTACAGG
